>Addgene plasmid #79617 | pRS315e_pGal-nCas9(D10A)-PmCDA1 | addgene partial sequence | sequence record 152898 | pHybLex_rev 5'-GAGTCACTTTAAAATTTGTATACAC-3'
AAATCATAAATCATAAGAAATTCGCTTATTAGGATCCTTATCCGGAGCCTCTAGAAACAGCAGGACTCTT
AGTGGTGTGGAGTATTTTTACCTGAATCATAATGGACAACTCGCTCCGTCGTTTTTCAGCTCGCTTCAAA
GTCTTCTCAAGCCATCTATTCTCATTCAATTGATTGTGCGACGATTGGATGAATATTTTCCTGCAACATT
GGTAGTGTTCACTTACCATTACATTCAACCCAACCCCGTTATCTCTGAGGTTCCACAGCCCAATTTGATT
CCTCGCATTTTTCTCGTAATAGAGTTTGCAAGCCCAGATTTTCAAAGTGTGGCCGTTCCCCCGCAGCTCC
TGGTTATACCATTCTAAGATCTTTTCAGCGCAATCTGCACAAGGACTCCAGGATGAGTACCAATTTATCG
TGAATTGTCCGGGGTTGTCGCGCAGGTATTCTTCGACTTTTCTAATGCTAAAGATTTCGGCGTGAATGCC
ACGTTCTGTCCCGCTCTGTGGTTTATTCACAGCATAGCCCCAAAAACACGCTCTACGTTCACCCCGTCGT
TTTAATTCAAAGAGAACGTAGCATCTATGCGACACGGATTTTTTGTTGTTGAAAAACTGTTTCTTAAACG
TGTAGATGTCCAACTTCTCATGGATTCTCACGTACTCAGCGTCGGTCATCCTAGACTTATCGTCATCGTC
TTTGTAATCAATATCATGATCCTTGTAGTCTCCGTCGTGGTCCTTATAGTCTCCGGAATACTTCTCCACG
TAAGGGACAGGAATCATCC
