>Addgene plasmid #79617 | pRS315e_pGal-nCas9(D10A)-PmCDA1 | addgene partial sequence | sequence record 153163 | M13pUC-Rev 5'-AGCGGATAACAATTTCACACAGG-3'
GATTACGCCAAGCTCGAAATTAACCCTCACTAAAGGGAACAAAAGCTGGTACCGGGCCCGAATTCTCTCC
TTCTCTTAGGTGGCAGAGCAGGTGGAGGGTCGACCATACTAGTTTCAAAAATTCTTACTTTTTTTTTGGA
TGGACGCAAAGAAGTTTAATAATCATATTACATGGCATTACCACCATATACATATCCATATACATATCCA
TATACATATCCATATACATATCCATATCTAATCTTACTTATATGTTGTGGAAATGTAAAGAGCCCCATTA
TCTTAGCCTAAAAAAACCTTCTCTTTGGAACTTTCAGTAATACGCTTAACTGCTCATTGCTATATTGAAG
TACGGATTAGAAGCCGCCGAGCGGGTGACAGCCCTCCGAAGGAAGACTCTCCTCCGTGCGTCCTCGTCTT
CACCGGTCGCGTTCCTGAAACGCAGATGTGCCTCGCGCCGCACTGCTCCGAACAATAAAGATTCTACAAT
ACTAGCTTTTATGGTTATGAAGAGGAAAAATTGGCAGTAACCTGGCCCCACAAACCTTCAAATGAACGAA
TCAAATTAACAACCATAGGATGATAATGCGATTAGTTTTTTAGCCTTATTTCTGGGGTAATTAATCAGCG
AAGCGATGATTTTTGATCTATTAACAGATATATAAATGCAAAAACTGCATAACCACTTTAACTAATACTT
TCAACATTTTCGGTTTGTATTACTTCTTATTCAAATGTAATAAAAGTATCAACAAAAAATTGTTAATATA
CCTCTATACTTTAACGTCAAGGAGAAAAAACCCATGGACAAGAAGTACTCCATTGGGCTCGCTATCGGCA
CAAACAGCGT
