[The description below was written by a language model from this plasmid's Addgene catalogue record.]
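Description:
pRS315e_pGal-nCas9(D10A)-PmCDA1 is a yeast expression plasmid of about 12 kb built on the pRS315 backbone, a yeast–E. coli shuttle vector. In yeast it is maintained by selection for the LEU2 auxotrophic marker in leucine-deficient medium. The "e" variant of the backbone carries a mutation that removes an EcoRI site within LEU2, presumably to simplify cloning. In bacteria the plasmid is propagated at high copy under ampicillin selection. pRS315 is generally known as a low-copy centromeric (CEN/ARS) vector in yeast, but no feature table is supplied, so the replication elements are not itemised in the record.

The payload, assembled by Gibson cloning, is Streptococcus pyogenes Cas9 carrying the D10A substitution. This change inactivates the RuvC nuclease domain and turns the enzyme into a nickase that cuts only one DNA strand. PmCDA1, a cytidine deaminase, is fused to its C terminus. Expression is driven by the GAL1 promoter, which is induced by galactose and repressed by glucose, so production of the fusion can be switched on by the carbon source. Part of the construct derives from an earlier deposited Cas9 plasmid. The record does not describe linkers, nuclear localisation signals, the terminator or any guide RNA cassette, so a guide RNA would presumably need to be supplied from a separate construct.

The plasmid is intended for targeted nucleotide editing in yeast. The guide-directed nickase brings the deaminase to a chosen locus, where cytosine deamination introduces point mutations without a double-strand break.
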