Addgene plasmid #79617: pRS315e_pGal-nCas9(D10A)-PmCDA1
Purpose: Expresses nCas9(D10A)-PmCDA1 in yeast cells
Depositing lab: Akihiko Kondo. Depositing organization: Kobe University. Publication: Targeted nucleotide editing using hybrid prokaryotic and vertebrate adaptive immune systems. Nishida K, Arazoe T, Yachie N, Banno S, Kakimoto M, Tabata M, Mochizuki M, Miyabe A, Araki M, Hara KY, Shimatani Z, Kondo A. Science. 2016 Aug 4. pii: aaf8729. 10.1126/science.aaf8729 PubMed 27492474.
Backbone
  Vector backbone: pRS315
  Backbone size w/o insert (bp): 6000
  Total vector size (bp): 12005
  Modifications to backbone: EcoRI site is mutated in Leu2
  Vector type: Yeast Expression
  Selectable markers: LEU2
Growth in bacteria
  Bacterial resistance: Ampicillin, 100 μg/mL
  Growth temperature: 37°C
  Growth strain: DH5alpha
  Copy number: High Copy
Gene/Insert
  Gene/Insert name: SpCas9
  Species: Streptococcus pyogenes
  Mutation: D10A for nickase Cas9
  Promoter: pGal1
  Tag / fusion protein: PmCDA1 (C terminal on insert)
  Cloning method: Gibson Cloning
  Sequencing primers: 5′ caggaaacagctatgac; 3′ gtaaaacgacggccagt
Resource information
  A portion of this plasmid was derived from a plasmid made by: This is derived from Addgene plasmid ID43804.
Terms and licenses: Academic/Nonprofit Terms; Industry Terms: Not Available to Industry
How to cite: pRS315e_pGal-nCas9(D10A)-PmCDA1 was a gift from Akihiko Kondo (Addgene plasmid # 79617 ; http://n2t.net/addgene:79617 ; RRID:Addgene_79617)
