LOCUS       Exported 12029 bp ds-DNA circular SYN 12-MAY-2021
DEFINITION  Expresses nCas9(D10A)-PmCDA1 in yeast cells.
ACCESSION   .
VERSION     .
KEYWORDS    pRS315e_pGal-nCas9(D10A)-PmCDA1
SOURCE      synthetic DNA construct
  ORGANISM  synthetic DNA construct
REFERENCE   1 (bases 1 to 12029)
  AUTHORS   Nishida K, Arazoe T, Yachie N, Banno S, Kakimoto M, Tabata M,
            Mochizuki M, Miyabe A, Araki M, Hara KY, Shimatani Z, Kondo A
  TITLE     Targeted nucleotide editing using hybrid prokaryotic and vertebrate
            adaptive immune systems.
  JOURNAL   Science. 2016 Aug 4. pii: aaf8729.
  PUBMED    27492474
REFERENCE   2 (bases 1 to 12029)
  AUTHORS   .
  TITLE     Direct Submission
  JOURNAL   Exported May 12, 2021 from SnapGene Server 1.1.58
            http://www.snapgene.com
FEATURES             Location/Qualifiers
     source          1..12029
                     /organism="synthetic DNA construct"
                     /mol_type="other DNA"
     primer_bind     complement(10..28)
                     /label=pBRforEco
                     /note="pBR322 vectors, upsteam of EcoRI site, forward
                     primer"
     misc_feature    70..573
                     /label=CEN/ARS
                     /note="S. cerevisiae CEN6 centromere fused to an
                     autonomously replicating sequence"
     promoter        610..714
                     /gene="bla"
                     /label=AmpR promoter
     CDS             715..1575
                     /codon_start=1
                     /gene="bla"
                     /product="beta-lactamase"
                     /label=AmpR
                     /note="confers resistance to ampicillin, carbenicillin, and
                     related antibiotics"
                     /translation="MSIQHFRVALIPFFAAFCLPVFAHPETLVKVKDAEDQLGARVGYI
                     ELDLNSGKILESFRPEERFPMMSTFKVLLCGAVLSRIDAGQEQLGRRIHYSQNDLVEYS
                     PVTEKHLTDGMTVRELCSAAITMSDNTAANLLLTTIGGPKELTAFFHNMGDHVTRLDRW
                     EPELNEAIPNDERDTTMPVAMATTLRKLLTGELLTLASRQQLIDWMEADKVAGPLLRSA
                     LPAGWFIADKSGAGERGSRGIIAALGPDGKPSRIVVIYTTGSQATMDERNRQIAEIGAS
                     LIKHW"
     primer_bind     complement(933..952)
                     /label=Amp-R
                     /note="Ampicillin resistance gene, reverse primer"
     rep_origin      1746..2334
                     /direction=RIGHT
                     /label=ori
                     /note="high-copy-number ColE1/pMB1/pBR322/pUC origin of
                     replication"
     primer_bind     2488..2505
                     /label=L4440
                     /note="L4440 vector, forward primer"
     protein_bind    2622..2643
                     /label=CAP binding site
                     /bound_moiety="E. coli catabolite activator protein"
                     /note="CAP binding activates transcription in the presence
                     of cAMP."
     promoter        2658..2688
                     /label=lac promoter
                     /note="promoter for the E. coli lac operon"
     protein_bind    2696..2712
                     /label=lac operator
                     /bound_moiety="lac repressor encoded by lacI"
                     /note="The lac repressor binds to the lac operator to
                     inhibit transcription in E. coli. This inhibition can be
                     relieved by adding lactose or
                     isopropyl-beta-D-thiogalactopyranoside (IPTG)."
     primer_bind     2701..2723
                     /label=M13/pUC Reverse
                     /note="In lacZ gene"
     primer_bind     2720..2736
                     /label=M13 rev
                     /note="common sequencing primer, one of multiple similar
                     variants"
     primer_bind     2720..2736
                     /label=M13 Reverse
                     /note="In lacZ gene. Also called M13-rev"
     promoter        2757..2775
                     /label=T3 promoter
                     /note="promoter for bacteriophage T3 RNA polymerase"
     promoter        3092..3533
                     /gene="S. cerevisiae GAL1"
                     /label=GAL1 promoter
                     /note="inducible promoter, regulated by Gal4"
     protein_bind    3092..3209
                     /label=UAS
                     /bound_moiety="Gal4"
                     /note="upstream activating sequence mediating
                     Gal4-dependent induction"
     primer_bind     3504..3527
                     /label=GAL1
                     /note="S. cerevisiae GAL1 promoter, forward primer"
     CDS             3543..7646
                     /codon_start=1
                     /product="nickase mutant of the Cas9 endonuclease from the
                     Streptococcus pyogenes Type II CRISPR/Cas system"
                     /label=Cas9(D10A)
                     /note="generates RNA-guided single strand nicks in DNA due
                     to the D10A mutation in the RuvC catalytic domain"
                     /translation="MDKKYSIGLAIGTNSVGWAVITDEYKVPSKKFKVLGNTDRHSIKK
                     NLIGALLFDSGETAEATRLKRTARRRYTRRKNRICYLQEIFSNEMAKVDDSFFHRLEES
                     FLVEEDKKHERHPIFGNIVDEVAYHEKYPTIYHLRKKLVDSTDKADLRLIYLALAHMIK
                     FRGHFLIEGDLNPDNSDVDKLFIQLVQTYNQLFEENPINASGVDAKAILSARLSKSRRL
                     ENLIAQLPGEKKNGLFGNLIALSLGLTPNFKSNFDLAEDAKLQLSKDTYDDDLDNLLAQ
                     IGDQYADLFLAAKNLSDAILLSDILRVNTEITKAPLSASMIKRYDEHHQDLTLLKALVR
                     QQLPEKYKEIFFDQSKNGYAGYIDGGASQEEFYKFIKPILEKMDGTEELLVKLNREDLL
                     RKQRTFDNGSIPHQIHLGELHAILRRQEDFYPFLKDNREKIEKILTFRIPYYVGPLARG
                     NSRFAWMTRKSEETITPWNFEEVVDKGASAQSFIERMTNFDKNLPNEKVLPKHSLLYEY
                     FTVYNELTKVKYVTEGMRKPAFLSGEQKKAIVDLLFKTNRKVTVKQLKEDYFKKIECFD
                     SVEISGVEDRFNASLGTYHDLLKIIKDKDFLDNEENEDILEDIVLTLTLFEDREMIEER
                     LKTYAHLFDDKVMKQLKRRRYTGWGRLSRKLINGIRDKQSGKTILDFLKSDGFANRNFM
                     QLIHDDSLTFKEDIQKAQVSGQGDSLHEHIANLAGSPAIKKGILQTVKVVDELVKVMGR
                     HKPENIVIEMARENQTTQKGQKNSRERMKRIEEGIKELGSQILKEHPVENTQLQNEKLY
                     LYYLQNGRDMYVDQELDINRLSDYDVDHIVPQSFLKDDSIDNKVLTRSDKNRGKSDNVP
                     SEEVVKKMKNYWRQLLNAKLITQRKFDNLTKAERGGLSELDKAGFIKRQLVETRQITKH
                     VAQILDSRMNTKYDENDKLIREVKVITLKSKLVSDFRKDFQFYKVREINNYHHAHDAYL
                     NAVVGTALIKKYPKLESEFVYGDYKVYDVRKMIAKSEQEIGKATAKYFFYSNIMNFFKT
                     EITLANGEIRKRPLIETNGETGEIVWDKGRDFATVRKVLSMPQVNIVKKTEVQTGGFSK
                     ESILPKRNSDKLIARKKDWDPKKYGGFDSPTVAYSVLVVAKVEKGKSKKLKSVKELLGI
                     TIMERSSFEKNPIDFLEAKGYKEVKKDLIIKLPKYSLFELENGRKRMLASAGELQKGNE
                     LALPSKYVNFLYLASHYEKLKGSPEDNEQKQLFVEQHKHYLDEIIEQISEFSKRVILAD
                     ANLDKVLSAYNKHRDKPIREQAENIIHLFTLTNLGAPAAFKYFDTTIDRKRYTSTKEVL
                     DATLIHQSITGLYETRIDLSQLGGD"
     CDS             7659..7679
                     /codon_start=1
                     /product="nuclear localization signal of SV40 (simian virus
                     40) large T antigen"
                     /label=SV40 NLS
                     /translation="PKKKRKV"
     CDS             7887..7952
                     /codon_start=1
                     /product="three tandem FLAG(R) epitope tags, followed by an
                     enterokinase cleavage site"
                     /label=3xFLAG
                     /translation="DYKDHDGDYKDHDIDYKDDDDK"
     CDS             7959..8582
                     /codon_start=1
                     /product="cytidine deaminase from the sea lamprey
                     Petromyzon marinus (Rogozin et al., 2007)"
                     /label=PmCDA1
                     /translation="MTDAEYVRIHEKLDIYTFKKQFFNNKKSVSHRCYVLFELKRRGER
                     RACFWGYAVNKPQSGTERGIHAEIFSIRKVEEYLRDNPGQFTINWYSSWSPCADCAEKI
                     LEWYNQELRGNGHTLKIWACKLYYEKNARNQIGLWNLRDNGVGLNVMVSEHYQCCRKIF
                     IQSSHNQLNENRWLEKTLKRAEKRRSELSIMIQVKILHTTKSPAV"
     terminator      8613..8800
                     /gene="S. cerevisiae ADH1"
                     /label=ADH1 terminator
                     /note="transcription terminator for the S. cerevisiae
                     alcohol dehydrogenase 1 (ADH1) gene"
     primer_bind     complement(8668..8692)
                     /label=pHybLex-R
                     /note="ADH terminator, reverse primer"
     terminator      8837..8882
                     /label=T7 terminator
                     /note="transcription terminator for bacteriophage T7 RNA
                     polymerase"
     primer_bind     complement(8918..8937)
                     /label=T7
                     /note="T7 promoter, forward primer"
     promoter        complement(8919..8937)
                     /label=T7 promoter
                     /note="promoter for bacteriophage T7 RNA polymerase"
     primer_bind     complement(8944..8961)
                     /label=M13 Forward
                     /note="In lacZ gene. Also called M13-F20 or M13 (-21)
                     Forward"
     primer_bind     complement(8944..8960)
                     /label=M13 fwd
                     /note="common sequencing primer, one of multiple similar
                     variants"
     primer_bind     complement(8953..8975)
                     /label=M13/pUC Forward
                     /note="In lacZ gene"
     rep_origin      9101..9556
                     /direction=RIGHT
                     /label=f1 ori
                     /note="f1 bacteriophage origin of replication; arrow
                     indicates direction of (+) strand synthesis"
     primer_bind     complement(9188..9207)
                     /label=F1ori-R
                     /note="F1 origin, reverse primer"
     primer_bind     9398..9419
                     /label=F1ori-F
                     /note="F1 origin, forward primer"
     promoter        9856..10260
                     /gene="S. cerevisiae LEU2"
                     /label=LEU2 promoter
     CDS             10273..11367
                     /codon_start=1
                     /gene="S. cerevisiae LEU2"
                     /product="3-isopropylmalate dehydrogenase, required for
                     leucine biosynthesis"
                     /label=LEU2
                     /note="yeast auxotrophic marker"
                     /translation="MSAPKKIVVLPGDHVGQEITAEAIKVLKAISDVRSNVKFDFENHL
                     IGGAAIDATGVPLPDEALEASKKVDAVLLGAVGGPKWGTGSVRPEQGLLKIRKELQLYA
                     NLRPCNFASDSLLDLSPIKPQFAKGTDFVVVRELVGGIYFGKRKEDDGDGVAWDSEQYT
                     VPEVQRITRMAAFMALQHEPPLPIWSLDKANVLASSRLWRKTVEETIKNEFPTLKVQHQ
                     LIDSAAMILVKNPTHLNGIIITSNMFGDIISDEASVIPGSLGLLPSASLASLPDKNTAF
                     GLYEPCHGSAPDLPKNKVDPIATILSAAMMLKLSLNLPEEGKAIEDAVKKVLDAGIRTG
                     DLGGSNSTTEVGDAVAEEVKKILA"
     primer_bind     complement(11860..11879)
                     /label=pRS-marker
                     /note="pRS vectors, use to sequence yeast selectable
                     marker"
     primer_bind     11979..12001
                     /label=pGEX 3'
                     /note="pGEX vectors, reverse primer"
ORIGIN
        1 gacgaaaggg cctcgtgata cgcctatttt tataggttaa tgtcatgata ataatggttt
       61 cttaggacgg atcgcttgcc tgtaacttac acgcgcctcg tatcttttaa tgatggaata
      121 atttgggaat ttactctgtg tttatttatt tttatgtttt gtatttggat tttagaaagt
      181 aaataaagaa ggtagaagag ttacggaatg aagaaaaaaa aataaacaaa ggtttaaaaa
      241 atttcaacaa aaagcgtact ttacatatat atttattaga caagaaaagc agattaaata
      301 gatatacatt cgattaacga taagtaaaat gtaaaatcac aggattttcg tgtgtggtct
      361 tctacacaga caagatgaaa caattcggca ttaatacctg agagcaggaa gagcaagata
      421 aaaggtagta tttgttggcg atccccctag agtcttttac atcttcggaa aacaaaaact
      481 attttttctt taatttcttt ttttactttc tatttttaat ttatatattt atattaaaaa
      541 atttaaatta taattatttt tatagcacgt gatgaaaagg acccaggtgg cacttttcgg
      601 ggaaatgtgc gcggaacccc tatttgttta tttttctaaa tacattcaaa tatgtatccg
      661 ctcatgagac aataaccctg ataaatgctt caataatatt gaaaaaggaa gagtatgagt
      721 attcaacatt tccgtgtcgc ccttattccc ttttttgcgg cattttgcct tcctgttttt
      781 gctcacccag aaacgctggt gaaagtaaaa gatgctgaag atcagttggg tgcacgagtg
      841 ggttacatcg aactggatct caacagcggt aagatccttg agagttttcg ccccgaagaa
      901 cgttttccaa tgatgagcac ttttaaagtt ctgctatgtg gcgcggtatt atcccgtatt
      961 gacgccgggc aagagcaact cggtcgccgc atacactatt ctcagaatga cttggttgag
     1021 tactcaccag tcacagaaaa gcatcttacg gatggcatga cagtaagaga attatgcagt
     1081 gctgccataa ccatgagtga taacactgcg gccaacttac ttctgacaac gatcggagga
     1141 ccgaaggagc taaccgcttt ttttcacaac atgggggatc atgtaactcg ccttgatcgt
     1201 tgggaaccgg agctgaatga agccatacca aacgacgagc gtgacaccac gatgcctgta
     1261 gcaatggcaa caacgttgcg caaactatta actggcgaac tacttactct agcttcccgg
     1321 caacaattaa tagactggat ggaggcggat aaagttgcag gaccacttct gcgctcggcc
     1381 cttccggctg gctggtttat tgctgataaa tctggagccg gtgagcgtgg gtctcgcggt
     1441 atcattgcag cactggggcc agatggtaag ccctcccgta tcgtagttat ctacacgacg
     1501 ggcagtcagg caactatgga tgaacgaaat agacagatcg ctgagatagg tgcctcactg
     1561 attaagcatt ggtaactgtc agaccaagtt tactcatata tactttagat tgatttaaaa
     1621 cttcattttt aatttaaaag gatctaggtg aagatccttt ttgataatct catgaccaaa
     1681 atcccttaac gtgagttttc gttccactga gcgtcagacc ccgtagaaaa gatcaaagga
     1741 tcttcttgag atcctttttt tctgcgcgta atctgctgct tgcaaacaaa aaaaccaccg
     1801 ctaccagcgg tggtttgttt gccggatcaa gagctaccaa ctctttttcc gaaggtaact
     1861 ggcttcagca gagcgcagat accaaatact gtccttctag tgtagccgta gttaggccac
     1921 cacttcaaga actctgtagc accgcctaca tacctcgctc tgctaatcct gttaccagtg
     1981 gctgctgcca gtggcgataa gtcgtgtctt accgggttgg actcaagacg atagttaccg
     2041 gataaggcgc agcggtcggg ctgaacgggg ggttcgtgca cacagcccag cttggagcga
     2101 acgacctaca ccgaactgag atacctacag cgtgagcatt gagaaagcgc cacgcttccc
     2161 gaagggagaa aggcggacag gtatccggta agcggcaggg tcggaacagg agagcgcacg
     2221 agggagcttc caggggggaa cgcctggtat ctttatagtc ctgtcgggtt tcgccacctc
     2281 tgacttgagc gtcgattttt gtgatgctcg tcaggggggc cgagcctatg gaaaaacgcc
     2341 agcaacgcgg cctttttacg gttcctggcc ttttgctggc cttttgctca catgttcttt
     2401 cctgcgttat cccctgattc tgtggataac cgtattaccg cctttgagtg agctgatacc
     2461 gctcgccgca gccgaacgac cgagcgcagc gagtcagtga gcgaggaagc ggaagagcgc
     2521 ccaatacgca aaccgcctct ccccgcgcgt tggccgattc attaatgcag ctggcacgac
     2581 aggtttcccg actggaaagc gggcagtgag cgcaacgcaa ttaatgtgag ttagctcact
     2641 cattaggcac cccaggcttt acactttatg cttccggctc gtatgttgtg tggaattgtg
     2701 agcggataac aatttcacac aggaaacagc tatgaccatg attacgccaa gctcgaaatt
     2761 aaccctcact aaagggaaca aaagctggta ccgggcccga attctctcct tctcttaggt
     2821 ggcagagcag gtggagggtc gaccatacta gtttcaaaaa ttcttacttt ttttttggat
     2881 ggacgcaaag aagtttaata atcatattac atggcattac caccatatac atatccatat
     2941 acatatccat atacatatcc atatacatat ccatatctaa tcttacttat atgttgtgga
     3001 aatgtaaaga gccccattat cttagcctaa aaaaaccttc tctttggaac tttcagtaat
     3061 acgcttaact gctcattgct atattgaagt acggattaga agccgccgag cgggtgacag
     3121 ccctccgaag gaagactctc ctccgtgcgt cctcgtcttc accggtcgcg ttcctgaaac
     3181 gcagatgtgc ctcgcgccgc actgctccga acaataaaga ttctacaata ctagctttta
     3241 tggttatgaa gaggaaaaat tggcagtaac ctggccccac aaaccttcaa atgaacgaat
     3301 caaattaaca accataggat gataatgcga ttagtttttt agccttattt ctggggtaat
     3361 taatcagcga agcgatgatt tttgatctat taacagatat ataaatgcaa aaactgcata
     3421 accactttaa ctaatacttt caacattttc ggtttgtatt acttcttatt caaatgtaat
     3481 aaaagtatca acaaaaaatt gttaatatac ctctatactt taacgtcaag gagaaaaaac
     3541 ccatggacaa gaagtactcc attgggctcg ctatcggcac aaacagcgtc ggttgggccg
     3601 tcattacgga cgagtacaag gtgccgagca aaaaattcaa agttctgggc aataccgatc
     3661 gccacagcat aaagaagaac ctcattggcg ccctcctgtt cgactccggg gagacggccg
     3721 aagccacgcg gctcaaaaga acagcacggc gcagatatac ccgcagaaag aatcggatct
     3781 gctacctgca ggagatcttt agtaatgaga tggctaaggt ggatgactct ttcttccata
     3841 ggctggagga gtcctttttg gtggaggagg ataaaaagca cgagcgccac ccaatctttg
     3901 gcaatatcgt ggacgaggtg gcgtaccatg aaaagtaccc aaccatatat catctgagga
     3961 agaagcttgt agacagtact gataaggctg acttgcggtt gatctatctc gcgctggcgc
     4021 atatgatcaa atttcgggga cacttcctca tcgaggggga cctgaaccca gacaacagcg
     4081 atgtcgacaa actctttatc caactggttc agacttacaa tcagcttttc gaagagaacc
     4141 cgatcaacgc atccggagtt gacgccaaag caatcctgag cgctaggctg tccaaatccc
     4201 ggcggctcga aaacctcatc gcacagctcc ctggggagaa gaagaacggc ctgtttggta
     4261 atcttatcgc cctgtcactc gggctgaccc ccaactttaa atctaacttc gacctggccg
     4321 aagatgccaa gcttcaactg agcaaagaca cctacgatga tgatctcgac aatctgctgg
     4381 cccagatcgg cgaccagtac gcagaccttt ttttggcggc aaagaacctg tcagacgcca
     4441 ttctgctgag tgatattctg cgagtgaaca cggagatcac caaagctccg ctgagcgcta
     4501 gtatgatcaa gcgctatgat gagcaccacc aagacttgac tttgctgaag gcccttgtca
     4561 gacagcaact gcctgagaag tacaaggaaa ttttcttcga tcagtctaaa aatggctacg
     4621 ccggatacat tgacggcgga gcaagccagg aggaatttta caaatttatt aagcccatct
     4681 tggaaaaaat ggacggcacc gaggagctgc tggtaaagct taacagagaa gatctgttgc
     4741 gcaaacagcg cactttcgac aatggaagca tcccccacca gattcacctg ggcgaactgc
     4801 acgctatcct caggcggcaa gaggatttct accccttttt gaaagataac agggaaaaga
     4861 ttgagaaaat cctcacattt cggataccct actatgtagg ccccctcgcc cggggaaatt
     4921 ccagattcgc gtggatgact cgcaaatcag aagagaccat cactccctgg aacttcgagg
     4981 aagtcgtgga taagggggcc tctgcccagt ccttcatcga aaggatgact aactttgata
     5041 aaaatctgcc taacgaaaag gtgcttccta aacactctct gctgtacgag tacttcacag
     5101 tttataacga gctcaccaag gtcaaatacg tcacagaagg gatgagaaag ccagcattcc
     5161 tgtctggaga gcagaagaaa gctatcgtgg acctcctctt caagacgaac cggaaagtta
     5221 ccgtgaaaca gctcaaagaa gactatttca aaaagattga atgtttcgac tctgttgaaa
     5281 tcagcggagt ggaggatcgc ttcaacgcat ccctgggaac gtatcacgat ctcctgaaaa
     5341 tcattaaaga caaggacttc ctggacaatg aggagaacga ggacattctt gaggacattg
     5401 tcctcaccct tacgttgttt gaagataggg agatgattga agaacgcttg aaaacttacg
     5461 ctcatctctt cgacgacaaa gtcatgaaac agctcaagag gcgccgatat acaggatggg
     5521 ggcggctgtc aagaaaactg atcaatggga tccgagacaa gcagagtgga aagacaatcc
     5581 tggattttct taagtccgat ggatttgcca accggaactt catgcagttg atccatgatg
     5641 actctctcac ctttaaggag gacatccaga aagcacaagt ttctggccag ggggacagtc
     5701 ttcacgagca catcgctaat cttgcaggta gcccagctat caaaaaggga atactgcaga
     5761 ccgttaaggt cgtggatgaa ctcgtcaaag taatgggaag gcataagccc gagaatatcg
     5821 ttatcgagat ggcccgagag aaccaaacta cccagaaggg acagaagaac agtagggaaa
     5881 ggatgaagag gattgaagag ggtataaaag aactggggtc ccaaatcctt aaggaacacc
     5941 cagttgaaaa cacccagctt cagaatgaga agctctacct gtactacctg cagaacggca
     6001 gggacatgta cgtggatcag gaactggaca tcaatcggct ctccgactac gacgtggatc
     6061 atatcgtgcc ccagtctttt ctcaaagatg attctattga taataaagtg ttgacaagat
     6121 ccgataaaaa tagagggaag agtgataacg tcccctcaga agaagttgtc aagaaaatga
     6181 aaaattattg gcggcagctg ctgaacgcca aactgatcac acaacggaag ttcgataatc
     6241 tgactaaggc tgaacgaggt ggcctgtctg agttggataa agccggcttc atcaaaaggc
     6301 agcttgttga gacacgccag atcaccaagc acgtggccca aattctcgat tcacgcatga
     6361 acaccaagta cgatgaaaat gacaaactga ttcgagaggt gaaagttatt actctgaagt
     6421 ctaagctggt ctcagatttc agaaaggact ttcagtttta taaggtgaga gagatcaaca
     6481 attaccacca tgcgcatgat gcctacctga atgcagtggt aggcactgca cttatcaaaa
     6541 aatatcccaa gcttgaatct gaatttgttt acggagacta taaagtgtac gatgttagga
     6601 aaatgatcgc aaagtctgag caggaaatag gcaaggccac cgctaagtac ttcttttaca
     6661 gcaatattat gaattttttc aagaccgaga ttacactggc caatggagag attcggaagc
     6721 gaccacttat cgaaacaaac ggagaaacag gagaaatcgt gtgggacaag ggtagggatt
     6781 tcgcgacagt ccggaaggtc ctgtccatgc cgcaggtgaa catcgttaaa aagaccgaag
     6841 tacagaccgg aggcttctcc aaggaaagta tcctcccgaa aaggaacagc gacaagctga
     6901 tcgcacgcaa aaaagattgg gaccccaaga aatacggcgg attcgattct cctacagtcg
     6961 cttacagtgt actggttgtg gccaaagtgg agaaagggaa gtctaaaaaa ctcaaaagcg
     7021 tcaaggaact gctgggcatc acaatcatgg agcgatcaag cttcgaaaaa aaccccatcg
     7081 actttctcga ggcgaaagga tataaagagg tcaaaaaaga cctcatcatt aagcttccca
     7141 agtactctct ctttgagctt gaaaacggcc ggaaacgaat gctcgctagt gcgggcgagc
     7201 tgcagaaagg taacgagctg gcactgccct ctaaatacgt taatttcttg tatctggcca
     7261 gccactatga aaagctcaaa gggtctcccg aagataatga gcagaagcag ctgttcgtgg
     7321 aacaacacaa acactacctt gatgagatca tcgagcaaat aagcgaattc tccaaaagag
     7381 tgatcctcgc cgacgctaac ctcgataagg tgctttctgc ttacaataag cacagggata
     7441 agcccatcag ggagcaggca gaaaacatta tccacttgtt tactctgacc aacttgggcg
     7501 cgcctgcagc cttcaagtac ttcgacacca ccatagacag aaagcggtac acctctacaa
     7561 aggaggtcct ggacgccaca ctgattcatc agtcaattac ggggctctat gaaacaagaa
     7621 tcgacctctc tcagctcggt ggagacagca gggctgaccc caagaagaag aggaaggtgg
     7681 gtggaggagg ttctggaggt ggaggttctg cagagtatgt gcgggccctc tttgacttta
     7741 atgggaatga tgaagaagat cttcccttta agaaaggaga catcctgaga atccgggata
     7801 agcctgaaga gcagtggtgg aatgcagagg acagcgaagg aaagaggggg atgattcctg
     7861 tcccttacgt ggagaagtat tccggagact ataaggacca cgacggagac tacaaggatc
     7921 atgatattga ttacaaagac gatgacgata agtctaggat gaccgacgct gagtacgtga
     7981 gaatccatga gaagttggac atctacacgt ttaagaaaca gtttttcaac aacaaaaaat
     8041 ccgtgtcgca tagatgctac gttctctttg aattaaaacg acggggtgaa cgtagagcgt
     8101 gtttttgggg ctatgctgtg aataaaccac agagcgggac agaacgtggc attcacgccg
     8161 aaatctttag cattagaaaa gtcgaagaat acctgcgcga caaccccgga caattcacga
     8221 taaattggta ctcatcctgg agtccttgtg cagattgcgc tgaaaagatc ttagaatggt
     8281 ataaccagga gctgcggggg aacggccaca ctttgaaaat ctgggcttgc aaactctatt
     8341 acgagaaaaa tgcgaggaat caaattgggc tgtggaacct cagagataac ggggttgggt
     8401 tgaatgtaat ggtaagtgaa cactaccaat gttgcaggaa aatattcatc caatcgtcgc
     8461 acaatcaatt gaatgagaat agatggcttg agaagacttt gaagcgagct gaaaaacgac
     8521 ggagcgagtt gtccattatg attcaggtaa aaatactcca caccactaag agtcctgctg
     8581 tttctagagg ctccggataa ggatcctaat aagcgaattt cttatgattt atgattttta
     8641 ttattaaata agttataaaa aaaataagtg tatacaaatt ttaaagtgac tcttaggttt
     8701 taaaacgaaa attcttattc ttgagtaact ctttcctgta ggtcaggttg ctttctcagg
     8761 tatagcatga ggtcgctctt attgaccaca cctctaccgg catgccgagc aaatgcctgc
     8821 aaatcgctcc cgggcaaaaa accccctcaa gacccgttta gaggccccaa ggggttatgc
     8881 tatgcatacc aagcttccgc ggtggagctc caattcgccc tatagtgagt cgtattacaa
     8941 ttcactggcc gtcgttttac aacgtcgtga ctgggaaaac cctggcgtta cccaacttaa
     9001 tcgccttgca gcacatcccc ctttcgccag ctggcgtaat agcgaagagg cccgcaccga
     9061 tcgcccttcc caacagttgc gcagcctgaa tggcgaatgg nnnnnnnnnn nnnnnnnnnn
     9121 nnnnnnnnnn nnnnnnnnnn nnnnnnnnnn nnnnnnnnnn nnnnnnnnnn nnnnnnnnnn
     9181 nnnnnnnnnn nnnnnnnnnn nnnnnnnnnn nnnnnnnnnn nnnncnnnnn nnnnnnnnnn
     9241 nnnnnnnnnn nnnnnnnnnn nnnnnnnnnn nnnnnnnnnn nnnnnnnnnn nnnnnnnnnn
     9301 nnnnnnnnnn nnnnnnannn nnnnnnnnnn nnnnnnnnnn nnnnnnnnnn nnnnnnnnnn
     9361 nnnnnncctt tgacgttgga gtccacgttc tttaatagtg gactcttgtt ccaaactgga
     9421 acaacactca accctatctc ggtctattct tttgatttat aagggatttt gccgatttcg
     9481 gcctattggt taaaaaatga gctgatttaa caaaaattta acgcgaattt taacaaaata
     9541 ttaacgttta caatttcctg atgcggtatt ttctccttac gcatctgtgc ggtatttcac
     9601 accgcatatc gaccctcgag gagaacttct agtatatcca catacctaat attattgcct
     9661 tattaaaaat ggaatcggaa caattacatc aaaatccaca ttctcttcaa aatcaattgt
     9721 cctgtacttc cttgttcatg tgtgttcaaa aacgttatat ttataggata attatactct
     9781 atttctcaac aagtaattgg ttgtttggcc gagcggtcta aggcgcctga ttcaagaaat
     9841 atcttgaccg cagttaactg tgggaatact caggtatcgt aagatgcaag agttcgaatc
     9901 tcttagcaac cattattttt ttcctcaaca taacgagaac acacaggggc gctatcgcac
     9961 agaatcaaat tcgatgactg gaaatttttt gttaatttca gaggtcgcct gacgcatata
    10021 cctttttcaa ctgaaaaatt gggagaaaaa ggaaaggtga gaggccggaa ccggcttttc
    10081 atatagaata gagaagcgtt catgactaaa tgcttgcatc acaatacttg aagttgacaa
    10141 tattatttaa ggacctattg ttttttccaa taggtggtta gcaatcgtct tactttctaa
    10201 cttttcttac cttttacatt tcagcaatat atatatatat ttcaaggata taccattcta
    10261 atgtctgccc ctatgtctgc ccctaagaag atcgtcgttt tgccaggtga ccacgttggt
    10321 caagaaatca cagccgaagc cattaaggtt cttaaagcta tttctgatgt tcgttccaat
    10381 gtcaagttcg atttcgaaaa tcatttaatt ggtggtgctg ctatcgatgc tacaggtgtc
    10441 ccacttccag atgaggcgct ggaagcctcc aagaaggttg atgccgtttt gttaggtgct
    10501 gtgggtggtc ctaaatgggg taccggtagt gttagacctg aacaaggttt actaaaaatc
    10561 cgtaaagaac ttcaattgta cgccaactta agaccatgta actttgcatc cgactctctt
    10621 ttagacttat ctccaatcaa gccacaattt gctaaaggta ctgacttcgt tgttgtcaga
    10681 gaattagtgg gaggtattta ctttggtaag agaaaggaag acgatggtga tggtgtcgct
    10741 tgggatagtg aacaatacac cgttccagaa gtgcaaagaa tcacaagaat ggccgctttc
    10801 atggccctac aacatgagcc accattgcct atttggtcct tggataaagc taatgttttg
    10861 gcctcttcaa gattatggag aaaaactgtg gaggaaacca tcaagaacga gttccctaca
    10921 ttgaaggttc aacatcaatt gattgattct gccgccatga tcctagttaa gaacccaacc
    10981 cacctaaatg gtattataat caccagcaac atgtttggtg atatcatctc cgatgaagcc
    11041 tccgttatcc caggttcctt gggtttgttg ccatctgcgt ccttggcctc tttgccagac
    11101 aagaacaccg catttggttt gtacgaacca tgccacggtt ctgctccaga tttgccaaag
    11161 aataaggttg accctatcgc cactatcttg tctgctgcaa tgatgttgaa attgtcattg
    11221 aacttgcctg aagaaggtaa ggccattgaa gatgcagtta aaaaggtttt ggatgcaggt
    11281 atcagaactg gtgatttagg tggttccaac agtaccaccg aagtcggtga tgctgtcgcc
    11341 gaagaagtta agaaaatcct tgcttaaaaa gattctcttt ttttatgata tttgtacata
    11401 aactttataa atgaaattca taatagaaac gacacgaaat tacaaaatgg aatatgttca
    11461 tagggtagac gaaactatat acgcaatcta catacattta tcaagaagga gaaaaaggag
    11521 gatagtaaag gaatacaggt aagcaaattg atactaatgg ctcaacgtga taaggaaaaa
    11581 gaattgcact ttaacattaa tattgacaag gaggagggca ccacacaaaa agttaggtgt
    11641 aacagaaaat catgaaacta cgattcctaa tttgatattg gaggattttc tctaaaaaaa
    11701 aaaaaataca acaaataaaa aacactcaat gacctgacca tttgatggag tttaagtcaa
    11761 taccttcttg aaccatttcc cataatggtg aaagttccct caagaatttt actctgtcag
    11821 aaacggcctt acgacgtagt cgatatggtg cactctcagt acaatctgct ctgatgccgc
    11881 atagttaagc cagccccgac acccgccaac acccgctgac gcgccctgac gggcttgtct
    11941 gctcccggca tccgcttaca gacaagctgt gaccgtctcc gggagctgca tgtgtcagag
    12001 gttttcaccg tcatcaccga aacgcgcga
//
